Addgene plasmid #126191: pBbS19a-RFP
Purpose: Constitutive expression vector for Escherichia coli. BglBrick compatible.
Depositing lab: Nigel Scrutton. Depositing organization: University of Manchester. Publication: SelProm: A Queryable and Predictive Expression Vector Selection Tool for Escherichia coli. Jervis AJ, Carbonell P, Taylor S, Sung R, Dunstan MS, Robinson CJ, Breitling R, Takano E, Scrutton NS. ACS Synth Biol. 2019 Mar 18. doi: 10.1021/acssynbio.8b00399. PubMed 30870592.
Backbone
  Vector backbone: pBb
  Backbone size w/o insert (bp): 3590
  Vector type: Bacterial Expression, Synthetic Biology
Growth in bacteria
  Bacterial resistance: Ampicillin, 100 μg/mL
  Growth temperature: 37°C
  Growth strain: DH5alpha
  Growth instructions: Grow bacterial cultures in 50µM Ampicillin
  Copy number: Low Copy
Gene/Insert
  Gene/Insert name: RFP
  Species: Synthetic
  Insert size (bp): 678
  Promoter: J23105
  Cloning method: Unknown
  Sequencing primers: 5′ GTTATTGTCTCATGAGCGGATAC
Terms and licenses: Academic/Nonprofit Terms; Industry Terms: Not Available to Industry
Depositor comments: Grow bacterial cultures in 50 micromolar Ampicillin. Cloning method was In-Fusion.
How to cite: pBbS19a-RFP was a gift from Nigel Scrutton (Addgene plasmid # 126191 ; http://n2t.net/addgene:126191 ; RRID:Addgene_126191)
