[The description below was written by a language model from this plasmid's Addgene catalogue record and pLannotate feature annotations shown in this document.]
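Description:
pBbS19a-RFP is a low-copy bacterial expression plasmid built on the pBb (BglBrick) backbone and intended for constitutive gene expression in Escherichia coli in synthetic biology work. Replication depends on the pSC101 origin together with its cognate Rep101 (RepA) initiator protein encoded on the plasmid, which accounts for the low copy number listed in the record. Selection is by ampicillin, through a β-lactamase gene driven by its own bla promoter and followed by the phage lambda t0 terminator. The sequenced plasmid is 4,268 nt, consistent with the stated 3,590 bp backbone plus a 678 bp insert.

The payload is a red fluorescent protein reporter, annotated as mRFP1, the monomeric derivative of DsRed. The catalogue entry gives the promoter as J23105, a member of the Anderson family of constitutive synthetic E. coli promoters. The automated annotation instead detects only a short fragment matching the related J23119 promoter just upstream of the reporter, which probably reflects the close sequence similarity among members of this promoter series rather than a different part. No repressor or inducible control element is annotated, in keeping with constitutive expression. Transcription of the reporter is ended by a tandem terminator pair, rrnB T1 followed by the phage T7 early terminator T7Te, which insulates the downstream replication module.

Because the vector is BglBrick compatible, the RFP gene can serve as a replaceable placeholder for other coding sequences, while its fluorescence provides a readout of expression strength from this particular combination of promoter, origin and marker. The depositor notes that the plasmid was assembled by In-Fusion cloning.
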