Features (pLannotate 1.2.2; 9 found; start..end, strand, type, name):
     13..31      +  promoter       J23119(SpeI) promoter (fragment): bacterial promoter (Registry of Standard Biological Parts BBa J23119) modified to end with an SpeI site
     87..764     +  CDS            mRFP1: monomeric derivative of DsRed (Campbell et al., 2002)
    797..868     +  terminator     rrnB T1 terminator: transcription terminator T1 from the E. coli rrnB gene
    884..911     +  terminator     T7Te terminator: phage T7 early transcription terminator
   1442..2392    -  CDS            Rep101: RepA protein needed for replication with the pSC101 origin; rep101
   2440..2662    -  rep_origin     pSC101 ori: low-copy replication origin that requires the Rep101 protein
   3154..3248    -  terminator     lambda t0 terminator: transcription terminator from phage lambda
   3278..4138    -  CDS            AmpR: β-lactamase; bla; confers resistance to ampicillin, carbenicillin, and related antibiotics
   4139..4243    -  promoter       AmpR promoter: bla
>Addgene plasmid #126191 | pBbS19a-RFP | depositor full sequence | sequence record 241401 | Full Sequence
GACGTCTTTACGGCTAGCTCAGTCCTAGGTACTATGCTAGCAGGTTTAATCGAATTCAAAAGATCTTTTA
AGAAGGAGATATACATATGGCGAGTAGCGAAGACGTTATCAAAGAGTTCATGCGTTTCAAAGTTCGTATG
GAAGGTTCCGTTAACGGTCACGAGTTCGAAATCGAAGGTGAAGGTGAAGGTCGTCCGTACGAAGGTACCC
AGACCGCTAAACTGAAAGTTACCAAAGGTGGTCCGCTGCCGTTCGCTTGGGACATCCTGTCCCCGCAGTT
CCAGTACGGTTCCAAAGCTTACGTTAAACACCCGGCTGACATCCCGGACTACCTGAAACTGTCCTTCCCG
GAAGGTTTCAAATGGGAACGTGTTATGAACTTCGAAGACGGTGGTGTTGTTACCGTTACCCAGGACTCCT
CCCTGCAAGACGGTGAGTTCATCTACAAAGTTAAACTGCGTGGTACCAACTTCCCGTCCGACGGTCCGGT
TATGCAGAAAAAAACCATGGGTTGGGAAGCTTCCACCGAACGTATGTACCCGGAAGACGGTGCTCTGAAA
GGTGAAATCAAAATGCGTCTGAAACTGAAAGACGGTGGTCACTACGACGCTGAAGTTAAAACCACCTACA
TGGCTAAAAAACCGGTTCAGCTGCCGGGTGCTTACAAAACCGACATCAAACTGGACATCACCTCCCACAA
CGAAGACTACACCATCGTTGAACAGTACGAACGTGCTGAAGGTCGTCACTCCACCGGTGCTTAAGGATCC
AAACTCGAGTAAGGATCTCCAGGCATCAAATAAAACGAAAGGCTCAGTCGAAAGACTGGGCCTTTCGTTT
TATCTGTTGTTTGTCGGTGAACGCTCTCTACTAGAGTCACACTGGCTCACCTTCGGGTGGGCCTTTCTGC
GTTTATACCTAGGGTACGGGTTTTGCTGCCCGCAAACGGGCTGTTCTGGTGTTGCTAGTTTGTTATCAGA
ATCGCAGATCCGGCTTCAGCCGGTTTGCCGGCTGAAAGCGCTATTTCTTCCAGAATTGCCATGATTTTTT
CCCCACGGGAGGCGTCACTGGCTCCCGTGTTGTCGGCAGCTTTGATTCGATAAGCAGCATCGCCTGTTTC
AGGCTGTCTATGTGTGACTGTTGAGCTGTAACAAGTTGTCTCAGGTGTTCAATTTCATGTTCTAGTTGCT
TTGTTTTACTGGTTTCACCTGTTCTATTAGGTGTTACATGCTGTTCATCTGTTACATTGTCGATCTGTTC
ATGGTGAACAGCTTTGAATGCACCAAAAACTCGTAAAAGCTCTGATGTATCTATCTTTTTTACACCGTTT
TCATCTGTGCATATGGACAGTTTTCCCTTTGATATGTAACGGTGAACAGTTGTTCTACTTTTGTTTGTTA
GTCTTGATGCTTCACTGATAGATACAAGAGCCATAAGAACCTCAGATCCTTCCGTATTTAGCCAGTATGT
TCTCTAGTGTGGTTCGTTGTTTTTGCGTGAGCCATGAGAACGAACCATTGAGATCATACTTACTTTGCAT
GTCACTCAAAAATTTTGCCTCAAAACTGGTGAGCTGAATTTTTGCAGTTAAAGCATCGTGTAGTGTTTTT
CTTAGTCCGTTATGTAGGTAGGAATCTGATGTAATGGTTGTTGGTATTTTGTCACCATTCATTTTTATCT
GGTTGTTCTCAAGTTCGGTTACGAGATCCATTTGTCTATCTAGTTCAACTTGGAAAATCAACGTATCAGT
CGGGCGGCCTCGCTTATCAACCACCAATTTCATATTGCTGTAAGTGTTTAAATCTTTACTTATTGGTTTC
AAAACCCATTGGTTAAGCCTTTTAAACTCATGGTAGTTATTTTCAAGCATTAACATGAACTTAAATTCAT
CAAGGCTAATCTCTATATTTGCCTTGTGAGTTTTCTTTTGTGTTAGTTCTTTTAATAACCACTCATAAAT
CCTCATAGAGTATTTGTTTTCAAAAGACTTAACATGTTCCAGATTATATTTTATGAATTTTTTTAACTGG
AAAAGATAAGGCAATATCTCTTCACTAAAAACTAATTCTAATTTTTCGCTTGAGAACTTGGCATAGTTTG
TCCACTGGAAAATCTCAAAGCCTTTAACCAAAGGATTCCTGATTTCCACAGTTCTCGTCATCAGCTCTCT
GGTTGCTTTAGCTAATACACCATAAGCATTTTCCCTACTGATGTTCATCATCTGAGCGTATTGGTTATAA
GTGAACGATACCGTCCGTTCTTTCCTTGTAGGGTTTTCAATCGTGGGGTTGAGTAGTGCCACACAGCATA
AAATTAGCTTGGTTTCATGCTCCGTTAAGTCATAGCGACTAATCGCTAGTTCATTTGCTTTGAAAACAAC
TAATTCAGACATACATCTCAATTGGTCTAGGTGATTTTAATCACTATACCAATTGAGATGGGCTAGTCAA
TGATAATTACTAGTCCTTTTCCCGGGTGATCTGGGTATCTGTAAATTCTGCTAGACCTTTGCTGGAAAAC
TTGTAAATTCTGCTAGACCCTCTGTAAATTCCGCTAGACCTTTGTGTGTTTTTTTTGTTTATATTCAAGT
GGTTATAATTTATAGAATAAAGAAAGAATAAAAAAAGATAAAAAGAATAGATCCCAGCCCTGTGTATAAC
TCACTACTTTAGTCAGTTCCGCAGTATTACAAAAGGATGTCGCAAACGCTGTTTGCTCCTCTACAAAACA
GACCTTAAAACCCTAAAGGCTTAAGTAGCACCCTCGCAAGCTCGGGCAAATCGCTGAATATTCCTTTTGT
CTCCGACCATCAGGCACCTGAGTCGCTGTCTTTTTCGTGACATTCAGTTCGCTGCGCTCACGGCTCTGGC
AGTGAATGGGGGTAAATGGCACTACAGGCGCCTTTTATGGATTCATGCAAGGAAACTACCCATAATACAA
GAAAAGCCCGTCACGGGCTTCTCAGGGCGTTTTATGGCGGGTCTGCTATGTGGTGCTATCTGACTTTTTG
CTGTTCAGCAGTTCCTGCCCTCTGATTTTCCAGTCTGACCACTTCGGATTATCCCGTGACAGGTCATTCA
GACTGGCTAATGCACCCAGTAAGGCAGCGGTATCATCAACAGGCTTACCCGTCTTACTGTCCCTAGTGCT
TGGATTCTCACCAATAAAAAACGCCCGGCGGCAACCGAGCGTTCTGAACAAATCCAGATGGAGTTCTGAG
GTCATTACTGGATCTATCAACAGGAGTCCAAGCGAGCTCGTAAACTTGGTCTGACAGTTACCAATGCTTA
ATCAGTGAGGCACCTATCTCAGCGATCTGTCTATTTCGTTCATCCATAGTTGCCTGACTCCCCGTCGTGT
AGATAACTACGATACGGGAGGGCTTACCATCTGGCCCCAGTGCTGCAATGATACCGCGAGACCCACGCTC
ACCGGCTCCAGATTTATCAGCAATAAACCAGCCAGCCGGAAGGGCCGAGCGCAGAAGTGGTCCTGCAACT
TTATCCGCCTCCATCCAGTCTATTAATTGTTGCCGGGAAGCTAGAGTAAGTAGTTCGCCAGTTAATAGTT
TGCGCAACGTTGTTGCCATTGCTACAGGCATCGTGGTGTCACGCTCGTCGTTTGGTATGGCTTCATTCAG
CTCCGGTTCCCAACGATCAAGGCGAGTTACATGATCCCCCATGTTGTGCAAAAAAGCGGTTAGCTCCTTC
GGTCCTCCGATCGTTGTCAGAAGTAAGTTGGCCGCAGTGTTATCACTCATGGTTATGGCAGCACTGCATA
ATTCTCTTACTGTCATGCCATCCGTAAGATGCTTTTCTGTGACTGGTGAGTACTCAACCAAGTCATTCTG
AGAATAGTGTATGCGGCGACCGAGTTGCTCTTGCCCGGCGTCAATACGGGATAATACCGCGCCACATAGC
AGAACTTTAAAAGTGCTCATCATTGGAAAACGTTCTTCGGGGCGAAAACTCTCAAGGATCTTACCGCTGT
TGAGATCCAGTTCGATGTAACCCACTCGTGCACCCAACTGATCTTCAGCATCTTTTACTTTCACCAGCGT
TTCTGGGTGAGCAAAAACAGGAAGGCAAAATGCCGCAAAAAAGGGAATAAGGGCGACACGGAAATGTTGA
ATACTCATACTCTTCCTTTTTCAATATTATTGAAGCATTTATCAGGGTTATTGTCTCATGAGCGGATACA
TATTTGAATGTATTTAGAAAAATAAACAAATAGGGGTTCCGCGCACATTTCCCCGAAAAGTGCCACCT
