Features (pLannotate 1.2.2; 9 found; start..end, strand, type, name):
     13..31      +  promoter       J23119(SpeI) promoter (fragment): bacterial promoter (Registry of Standard Biological Parts BBa J23119) modified to end with an SpeI site
     87..764     +  CDS            mRFP1: monomeric derivative of DsRed (Campbell et al., 2002)
    797..868     +  terminator     rrnB T1 terminator: transcription terminator T1 from the E. coli rrnB gene
    884..911     +  terminator     T7Te terminator: phage T7 early transcription terminator
   1442..2392    -  CDS            Rep101: RepA protein needed for replication with the pSC101 origin; rep101
   2440..2662    -  rep_origin     pSC101 ori: low-copy replication origin that requires the Rep101 protein
   3154..3248    -  terminator     lambda t0 terminator: transcription terminator from phage lambda
   3278..4138    -  CDS            AmpR: β-lactamase; bla; confers resistance to ampicillin, carbenicillin, and related antibiotics
   4139..4243    -  promoter       AmpR promoter: bla
>Addgene plasmid #126191 | pBbS19a-RFP | addgene full sequence | sequence record 247790 | Addgene NGS Result
GACGTCTTTACGGCTAGCTCAGTCCTAGGTACTATGCTAGCAGGTTTAATCGAATTCAAAAGATCTTTTA
AGAAGGGGATATACATATGGCGAGTAGCGAAGACGTTATCAAAGAGTTCATGCGTTTCAAAGTTCGTATG
GAAGGTTCCGTTAACGGTCACGAGTTCGAAATCGAAGGTGAAGGTGAAGGTCGTCCGTACGAAGGTACCC
AGACCGCTAAACTGAAAGTTACCAAAGGTGGTCCGCTGCCGTTCGCTTGGGACATCCTGTCCCCGCAGTT
CCAGTACGGTTCCAAAGCTTACGTTAAACACCCGGCTGACATCCCGGACTACCTGAAACTGTCCTTCCCG
GAAGGTTTCAAATGGGAACGTGTTATGAACTTCGAAGACGGTGGTGTTGTTACCGTTACCCAGGACTCCT
CCCTGCAAGACGGTGAGTTCATCTACAAAGTTAAACTGCGTGGTACCAACTTCCCGTCCGACGGTCCGGT
TATGCAGAAAAAAACCATGGGTTGGGAAGCTTCCACCGAACGTATGTACCCGGAAGACGGTGCTCTGAAA
GGTGAAATCAAAATGCGTCTGAAACTGAAAGACGGTGGTCACTACGACGCTGAAGTTAAAACCACCTACA
TGGCTAAAAAACCGGTTCAGCTGCCGGGTGCTTACAAAACCGACATCAAACTGGACATCACCTCCCACAA
CGAAGACTACACCATCGTTGAACAGTACGAACGTGCTGAAGGTCGTCACTCCACCGGTGCTTAAGGATCC
AAACTCGAGTAAGGATCTCCAGGCATCAAATAAAACGAAAGGCTCAGTCGAAAGACTGGGCCTTTCGTTT
TATCTGTTGTTTGTCGGTGAACGCTCTCTACTAGAGTCACACTGGCTCACCTTCGGGTGGGCCTTTCTGC
GTTTATACCTAGGGTACGGGTTTTGCTGCCCGCAAACGGGCTGTTCTGGTGTTGCTAGTTTGTTATCAGA
ATCGCAGATCCGGCTTCAGCCGGTTTGCCGGCTGAAAGCGCTATTTCTTCCAGAATTGCCATGATTTTTT
CCCCACGGGAGGCGTCACTGGCTCCCGTGTTGTCGGCAGCTTTGATTCGATAAGCAGCATCGCCTGTTTC
AGGCTGTCTATGTGTGACTGTTGAGCTGTAACAAGTTGTCTCAGGTGTTCAATTTCATGTTCTAGTTGCT
TTGTTTTACTGGTTTCACCTGTTCTATTAGGTGTTACATGCTGTTCATCTGTTACATTGTCGATCTGTTC
ATGGTGAACAGCTTTGAATGCACCAAAAACTCGTAAAAGCTCTGATGTATCTATCTTTTTTACACCGTTT
TCATCTGTGCATATGGACAGTTTTCCCTTTGATATGTAACGGTGAACAGTTGTTCTACTTTTGTTTGTTA
GTCTTGATGCTTCACTGATAGATACAAGAGCCATAAGAACCTCAGATCCTTCCGTATTTAGCCAGTATGT
TCTCTAGTGTGGTTCGTTGTTTTTGCGTGAGCCATGAGAACGAACCATTGAGATCATACTTACTTTGCAT
GTCACTCAAAAATTTTGCCTCAAAACTGGTGAGCTGAATTTTTGCAGTTAAAGCATCGTGTAGTGTTTTT
CTTAGTCCGTTATGTAGGTAGGAATCTGATGTAATGGTTGTTGGTATTTTGTCACCATTCATTTTTATCT
GGTTGTTCTCAAGTTCGGTTACGAGATCCATTTGTCTATCTAGTTCAACTTGGAAAATCAACGTATCAGT
CGGGCGGCCTCGCTTATCAACCACCAATTTCATATTGCTGTAAGTGTTTAAATCTTTACTTATTGGTTTC
AAAACCCATTGGTTAAGCCTTTTAAACTCATGGTAGTTATTTTCAAGCATTAACATGAACTTAAATTCAT
CAAGGCTAATCTCTATATTTGCCTTGTGAGTTTTCTTTTGTGTTAGTTCTTTTAATAACCACTCATAAAT
CCTCATAGAGTATTTGTTTTCAAAAGACTTAACATGTTCCAGATTATATTTTATGAATTTTTTTAACTGG
AAAAGATAAGGCAATATCTCTTCACTAAAAACTAATTCTAATTTTTCGCTTGAGAACTTGGCATAGTTTG
TCCACTGGAAAATCTCAAAGCCTTTAACCAAAGGATTCCTGATTTCCACAGTTCTCGTCATCAGCTCTCT
GGTTGCTTTAGCTAATACACCATAAGCATTTTCCCTACTGATGTTCATCATCTGAGCGTATTGGTTATAA
GTGAACGATACCGTCCGTTCTTTCCTTGTAGGGTTTTCAATCGTGGGGTTGAGTAGTGCCACACAGCATA
AAATTAGCTTGGTTTCATGCTCCGTTAAGTCATAGCGACTAATCGCTAGTTCATTTGCTTTGAAAACAAC
TAATTCAGACATACATCTCAATTGGTCTAGGTGATTTTAATCACTATACCAATTGAGATGGGCTAGTCAA
TGATAATTACTAGTCCTTTTCCCGGGTGATCTGGGTATCTGTAAATTCTGCTAGACCTTTGCTGGAAAAC
TTGTAAATTCTGCTAGACCCTCTGTAAATTCCGCTAGACCTTTGTGTGTTTTTTTTGTTTATATTCAAGT
GGTTATAATTTATAGAATAAAGAAAGAATAAAAAAAGATAAAAAGAATAGATCCCAGCCCTGTGTATAAC
TCACTACTTTAGTCAGTTCCGCAGTATTACAAAAGGATGTCGCAAACGCTGTTTGCTCCTCTACAAAACA
GACCTTAAAACCCTAAAGGCTTAAGTAGCACCCTCGCAAGCTCGGGCAAATCGCTGAATATTCCTTTTGT
CTCCGACCATCAGGCACCTGAGTCGCTGTCTTTTTCGTGACATTCAGTTCGCTGCGCTCACGGCTCTGGC
AGTGAATGGGGGTAAATGGCACTACAGGCGCCTTTTATGGATTCATGCAAGGAAACTACCCATAATACAA
GAAAAGCCCGTCACGGGCTTCTCAGGGCGTTTTATGGCGGGTCTGCTATGTGGTGCTATCTGACTTTTTG
CTGTTCAGCAGTTCCTGCCCTCTGATTTTCCAGTCTGACCACTTCGGATTATCCCGTGACAGGTCATTCA
GACTGGCTAATGCACCCAGTAAGGCAGCGGTATCATCAACAGGCTTACCCGTCTTACTGTCCCTAGTGCT
TGGATTCTCACCAATAAAAAACGCCCGGCGGCAACCGAGCGTTCTGAACAAATCCAGATGGAGTTCTGAG
GTCATTACTGGATCTATCAACAGGAGTCCAAGCGAGCTCGTAAACTTGGTCTGACAGTTACCAATGCTTA
ATCAGTGAGGCACCTATCTCAGCGATCTGTCTATTTCGTTCATCCATAGTTGCCTGACTCCCCGTCGTGT
AGATAACTACGATACGGGAGGGCTTACCATCTGGCCCCAGTGCTGCAATGATACCGCGAGACCCACGCTC
ACCGGCTCCAGATTTATCAGCAATAAACCAGCCAGCCGGAAGGGCCGAGCGCAGAAGTGGTCCTGCAACT
TTATCCGCCTCCATCCAGTCTATTAATTGTTGCCGGGAAGCTAGAGTAAGTAGTTCGCCAGTTAATAGTT
TGCGCAACGTTGTTGCCATTGCTACAGGCATCGTGGTGTCACGCTCGTCGTTTGGTATGGCTTCATTCAG
CTCCGGTTCCCAACGATCAAGGCGAGTTACATGATCCCCCATGTTGTGCAAAAAAGCGGTTAGCTCCTTC
GGTCCTCCGATCGTTGTCAGAAGTAAGTTGGCCGCAGTGTTATCACTCATGGTTATGGCAGCACTGCATA
ATTCTCTTACTGTCATGCCATCCGTAAGATGCTTTTCTGTGACTGGTGAGTACTCAACCAAGTCATTCTG
AGAATAGTGTATGCGGCGACCGAGTTGCTCTTGCCCGGCGTCAATACGGGATAATACCGCGCCACATAGC
AGAACTTTAAAAGTGCTCATCATTGGAAAACGTTCTTCGGGGCGAAAACTCTCAAGGATCTTACCGCTGT
TGAGATCCAGTTCGATGTAACCCACTCGTGCACCCAACTGATCTTCAGCATCTTTTACTTTCACCAGCGT
TTCTGGGTGAGCAAAAACAGGAAGGCAAAATGCCGCAAAAAAGGGAATAAGGGCGACACGGAAATGTTGA
ATACTCATACTCTTCCTTTTTCAATATTATTGAAGCATTTATCAGGGTTATTGTCTCATGAGCGGATACA
TATTTGAATGTATTTAGAAAAATAAACAAATAGGGGTTCCGCGCACATTTCCCCGAAAAGTGCCACCT
